Addgene plasmid #163952: PROM5_Ntprrn_rev_chlo
Purpose: L0 part - promoter
Depositing lab: Jim Haseloff. Depositing organization: University of Cambridge. Publication: Systematic tools for reprogramming plant gene expression in a simple model, Marchantia polymorpha. Sauret-Gueto S, Frangedakis E, Silvestri L, Rebmann M, Tomaselli M, Markel K, Delmans M, West A, Patron NJ, Haseloff J. ACS Synth Biol. 2020 Mar 12. doi: 10.1021/acssynbio.9b00511. PubMed 32163700.
Backbone
  Vector backbone: pUAP4
  Vector type: Bacterial Expression
Growth in bacteria
  Bacterial resistance: Chloramphenicol, 25 μg/mL
  Growth temperature: 37°C
  Growth strain: DH5alpha
  Copy number: High Copy
Gene/Insert
  Gene/Insert name: from GenBank: KT364744.3
  Species: Other
  Cloning method: Restriction Enzyme; 5′ cloning site Unknown (unknown if destroyed); 3′ cloning site Unknown (unknown if destroyed)
How to cite: PROM5_Ntprrn_rev_chlo was a gift from Jim Haseloff (Addgene plasmid # 163952 ; http://n2t.net/addgene:163952 ; RRID:Addgene_163952)
