[The description below was written by a language model from this plasmid's Addgene catalogue record and pLannotate feature annotations shown in this document.]
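Description:
PROM5_Ntprrn_rev_chlo is a small (about 2.2 kb) Level 0 (L0) DNA part plasmid built on the pUAP4 acceptor backbone. It belongs to a modular toolkit for engineering gene expression in the liverwort Marchantia polymorpha. It is catalogued as a bacterial vector, but it serves only as an E. coli storage and donor plasmid for a standardised promoter part and does not express a protein itself. Propagation relies on a high-copy ColE1/pUC-type origin. Selection is by chloramphenicol, through the cat (chloramphenicol acetyltransferase) gene, which is driven by its native promoter and followed by the phage lambda t0 terminator. The annotation also picks up a short fragment resembling the RSF1030 origin, which is partial and unlikely to act as an independent replicon.

The payload is recorded only as a promoter part derived from another GenBank entry, with the species given as "Other". The name suggests a "PROM5"-type part (promoter with 5′ UTR) based on the Nicotiana tabacum plastid rRNA operon (prrn) promoter, in a reverse-orientation version for chloroplast constructs. This reading comes from the name and is not stated in the record. The automated feature table does not annotate the promoter itself. The insert presumably lies in the unannotated stretch between a putative bacterial terminator and a his operon terminator. These terminators flank the cloning position and would insulate the part from read-through transcription from the backbone. The cloning sites are listed as unknown. L0 parts of this kind are typically combined with coding sequence and terminator parts in hierarchical Type IIS assembly to build transcription units, here most likely for plastid transgene expression.
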