Features (pLannotate 1.2.2; 7 found; start..end, strand, type, name):
      1..589     -  rep_origin     ori: high-copy-number ColE1/pMB1/pBR322/pUC origin of replication
    772..866     -  terminator     lambda t0 terminator: transcription terminator from phage lambda
    890..1546    -  CDS            cat: CAT_ECOLX - Experimental evidence at protein level: Swiss-Prot protein existence level 1. This enzyme is an effector of chloramphenicol resistance in bacteria. From Escherichia coli. This protein is used as a marker in many commonly used cloning vectors, such as pACYC184.
   1547..1644    -  promoter       cat promoter: promoter of the E. coli cat gene encoding chloramphenicol acetyltransferase
   1730..1773    -  terminator     bacterial terminator: putative bacterial transcription terminator
   1957..2014    +  terminator     his operon terminator: This putative transcriptin terminator from the E. coli his operon has a 2-bp deletion introduced during synthesis. Its efficiency has not been determined.
   2033..2161    -  rep_origin     RSF ori (fragment): Plasmids containing the RSF 1030 origin of replication can be propagated in E. coli cells that contain additional plasmids with compatible origins.
>Addgene plasmid #163952 | PROM5_Ntprrn_rev_chlo | addgene full sequence | sequence record 332211 | Addgene NGS Result
TTTCCACAGGCTCCGCCCCCCTGACGAGCATCACAAAAATCGACGCTCAAGTCAGAGGTGGCGAAACCCG
ACAGGACTATAAAGATACCAGGCGTTTCCCCCTGGAAGCTCCCTCGTGCGCTCTCCTGTTCCGACCCTGC
CGCTTACCGGATACCTGTCCGCCTTTCTCCCTTCGGGAAGCGTGGCGCTTTCTCATAGCTCACGCTGTAG
GTATCTCAGTTCGGTGTAGGTCGTTCGCTCCAAGCTGGGCTGTGTGCACGAACCCCCCGTTCAGCCCGAC
CGCTGCGCCTTATCCGGTAACTATCGTCTTGAGTCCAACCCGGTAAGACACGACTTATCGCCACTGGCAG
CAGCCACTGGTAACAGGATTAGCAGAGCGAGGTATGTAGGCGGTGCTACAGAGTTCTTGAAGTGGTGGCC
TAACTACGGCTACACTAGAAGAACAGTATTTGGTATCTGCGCTCTGCTGAAGCCAGTTACCTTCGGAAAA
AGAGTTGGTAGCTCTTGATCCGGCAAACAAACCACCGCTGGTAGCGGTGGTTTTTTTGTTTGCAAGCAGC
AGATTACGCGCAGAAAAAAAGGATCTCAAGAAGATCCTTTGATCTTTTCTACGGGGTCTGACGCTCAGTG
GAACGAAAACTCACGTTAAGGGATTTTGGTCATGAGATTATCAAAAAGGATCTTCACCTAGATCCTTTTA
AATTAAAAATGAAGTTTTAAATCAATCTAAAGTATATATGAGTAAACTTGGTCTGACAGCTCGAGGCTTG
GATTCTCACCAATAAAAAACGCCCGGCGGCAACCGAGCGTTCTGAACAAATCCAGATGGAGTTCTGAGGT
CATTACTGGATCTATCAACAGGAGTCCAAGCGAGCTCGATATCAAATTACGCCCCGCCCTGCCACTCATC
GCAGTACTGTTGTAATTCATTAAGCATTCTGCCGACATGGAAGCCATCACAAACGGCATGATGAACCTGA
ATCGCCAGCGGCATCAGCACCTTGTCGCCTTGCGTATAATATTTGCCCATGGTGAAAACGGGGGCGAAGA
AGTTGTCCATATTGGCCACGTTTAAATCAAAACTGGTGAAACTCACCCAGGGATTGGCTGAGACGAAAAA
CATATTCTCAATAAACCCTTTAGGGAAATAGGCCAGGTTTTCACCGTAACACGCCACATCTTGCGAATAT
ATGTGTAGAAACTGCCGGAAATCGTCGTGGTATTCACTCCAGAGCGATGAAAACGTTTCAGTTTGCTCAT
GGAAAACGGTGTAACAAGGGTGAACACTATCCCATATCACCAGCTCACCGTCTTTCATTGCCATACGAAA
TTCCGGATGAGCATTCATCAGGCGGGCAAGAATGTGAATAAAGGCCGGATAAAACTTGTGCTTATTTTTC
TTTACGGTCTTTAAAAAGGCCGTAATATCCAGCTGAACGGTCTGGTTATAGGTACATTGAGCAACTGACT
GAAATGCCTCAAAATGTTCTTTACGATGCCATTGGGATATATCAACGGTGGTATATCCAGTGATTTTTTT
CTCCATTTTAGCTTCCTTAGCTCCTGAAAATCTCGATAACTCAAAAAATACGCCCGGTAGTGATCTTATT
TCATTATGGTGAAAGTTGGAACCTCTTACGTGCCCGATCAACTCGAGTGCCACCTGACGTCTAAGAAACC
ATTATTATCATGACATTAACCTATAAAAATAGGCGTATCACGAGGCAGAATTTCAGATAAAAAAAATCCT
TAGCTTTCGCTAAGGATGATTTCTGGAATTCGGTCTCGAGCGCTAGTTGGATTTGCTCCCCCGCCGTCGT
TCAATGAGAATGGATAAGAGGCTCGTGGGATTGACGTGAGGGGGCAGGGATGGCTATATTTCTGGGAGCG
AACTCCGGGCGAATTTGAAGCGCTTGGATACAGTTGTAGGGAGGGATCCAATGTGAGACCCTGCAGTCCG
GCAAAAAAGGGCAAGGTGTCACCACCCTGCCCTTTTTCTTTAAAACCGAAAAGATTACTTCGCGTTATGC
AGGCTTCCTCGCTCACTGACTCGCTGCGCTCGGTCGTTCGGCTGCGGCGAGCGGTATCAGCTCACTCAAA
GGCGGTAATACGGTTATCCACAGAATCAGGGGATAACGCAGGAAAGAACATGTGAGCAAAAGGCCAGCAA
AAGGCCAGGAACCGTAAAAAGGCCGCGTTGCTGGCGTT
